>Addgene plasmid #90101 | pNR-DEST | addgene full sequence | sequence record 179922 | Addgene NGS Result
GTTGGGCGCCATCTCCTTGCATGCACCATTCCTTGCGGCGGCGGTGCTCAACGGCCTCAACCTACTACTG
GGCTGCTTCCTAATGCAGGAGTCGCATAAGGGAGAGCGTCGACCGATGCCCTTGAGAGCCTTCAACCCAG
TCAGCTCCTTCCGGTGGGCGCGGGGCATGACTATCGTCGCCGCACTTATGACTGTCTTCTTTATCATGCA
ACTCGTAGGACAGGTGCCGGCAGCGCTCTGGGTCATTTTCGGCGAGGACCGCTTTCGCTGGAGCGCGACG
ATGATCGGCCTGTCGCTTGCGGTATTCGGAATCTTGCACGCCCTCGCTCAAGCCTTCGTCACTGGTCCCG
CCACCAAACGTTTCGGCGAGAAGCAGGCCATTATCGCCGGCATGGCGGCCGACGCGCTGGGCTACGTCTT
GCTGGCGTTCGCGACGCGAGGCTGGATGGCCTTCCCCATTATGATTCTTCTCGCTTCCGGCGGCATCGGG
ATGCCCGCGTTGCAGGCCATGCTGTCCAGGCAGGTAGATGACGACCATCAGGGACAGCTTCAAGGATCGC
TCGCGGCTCTTACCAGCCTAACTTCGATCATTGGACCGCTGATCGTCACGGCGATTTATGCCGCCTCGGC
GAGCACATGGAACGGGTTGGCATGGATTGTAGGCGCCGCCCTATACCTTGTCTGCCTCCCCGCGTTGCGT
CGCGGTGCATGGAGCCGGGCCACCTCGACCTGAATGGAAGCCGGCGGCACCTCGCTAACGGATTCACCAC
TCCAAGAATTGGAGCCAATCAATTCTTGCGGAGAACTGTGAATGCGCAAACCAACCCTTGGCAGAACATA
TCCATCGCGTCCGCCATCTCCAGCAGCCGCACGCGGCGCATCTCGGGCAGCGTTGGGTCCTGGCCACGGG
TGCGCATGATCGTGCTCCTGTCGTTGAGGACCCGGCTAGGCTGGCGGGGTTGCCTTACTGGTTAGCAGAA
TGAATCACCGATACGCGAGCGAACGTGAAGCGACTGCTGCTGCAAAACGTCTGCGACCTGAGCAACAACA
TGAATGGTCTTCGGTTTCCGTGTTTCGTAAAGTCTGGAAACGCGGAAGTCAGCGCCCTGCACCATTATGT
TCCGGATCTGCATCGCAGGATGCTGCTGGCTACCCTGTGGAACACCTACATCTGTATTAACGAAGCGCTG
GCATTGACCCTGAGTGATTTTTCTCTGGTCCCGCCGCATCCATACCGCCAGTTGTTTACCCTCACAACGT
TCCAGTAACCGGGCATGTTCATCATCAGTAACCCGTATCGTGAGCATCCTCTCTCGTTTCATCGGTATCA
TTACCCCCATGAACAGAAATCCCCCTTACACGGAGGCATCAGTGACCAAACAGGAAAAAACCGCCCTTAA
CATGGCCCGCTTTATCAGAAGCCAGACATTAACGCTTCTGGAGAAACTCAACGAGCTGGACGCGGATGAA
CAGGCAGACATCTGTGAATCGCTTCACGACCACGCTGATGAGCTTTACCGCAGCTGCCTCGCGCGTTTCG
GTGATGACGGTGAAAACCTCTGACACATGCAGCTCCCGGAGACGGTCACAGCTTGTCTGTAAGCGGATGC
CGGGAGCAGACAAGCCCGTCAGGGCGCGTCAGCGGGTGTTGGCGGGTGTCGGGGCGGATCGTCTTGCCTT
GCTCGTCGGTGATGTACTTCACCAGCTCCGCGAAGTCGCTCTTCTTGATGGAGCGCATGGGGACGTGCTT
GGCAATCACGCGCACCCCCCGGCCGTTTTAGCGGCTAAAAAAGTCATGGCTCTGCCCTCGGGCGGACCAC
GCCCATCATGACCTTGCCAAGCTCGTCCTGCTTCTCTTCGATCTTCGCCAGCAGGGCGAGGATCGTGGCA
TCACCGAACCGCGCCGTGCGCGGGTCGTCGGTGAGCCAGAGTTTCAGCAGGCCGCCCAGGCGGCCCAGGT
CGCCATTGATGCGGGCCAGCTCGCGGACGTGCTCATAGTCCACGACGCCCGTGATTTTGTAGCCCTGGCC
GACGGCCAGCAGGTAGGCCGACAGGCTCATGCCGGCCGCCGCCGCCTTTTCCTCAATCGCTCTTCGTTCG
TCTGGAAGGCAGTACACCTTGATAGGTGGGCTGCCCTTCCTGGTTGGCTTGGTTTCATCAGCCATCCGCT
TGCCCTCATCTGTTACGCCGGCGGTAGCCGGCCAGCCTCGCAGAGCAGGATTCCCGTTGAGCACCGCCAG
GTGCGAATAAGGGACAGTGAAGAAGGAACACCCGCTCGCGGGTGGGCCTACTTCACCTATCCTGCCCGGC
TGACGCCGTTGGATACACCAAGGAAAGTCTACACGAACCCTTTGGCAAAATCCTGTATATCGTGCGAAAA
AGGATGGATATACCGAAAAAATCGCTATAATGACCCCGAAGCAGGGTTATGCAGCGGAAGATGCCATTCG
CCATTCAGGCTGCGCAACTGTTGGGAAGGGCGATCGGTGCGGGCCTCTTCGCTATTACGCCAGCTGGCGA
AAGGGGGATGTGCTGCAAGGCGATTAAGTTGGGTAACGCCAGGGTTTTCCCAGTCACGACGTTGTAAAAC
GACGGCCAGTGAGCGAACAGAAGACCCAATCGTGGAGCAGTCATCATCATTGTGGAAATGTGTCCTAGAC
TGTTGCAGACAGTCACCAACGGAATGCTTTCGTTAAGAGCAAGGCGACAACGGTTCCTTCGTTGAGATGG
TGGTTCCACTGTGCAGGTCACGTAGTGAAGTGATGTTGCGGTAGTCTGCAATCCCGCTAGATACACGTCA
TTCGTGAAAGGCCTGTTGTTTTCATGTCCGGGTCTGCACGGGCACTAGAAGGAAGGAAGCAAAGACGAAC
GGAAGTGACTGTAAACGAGAAGTGCACGAAGCCTTTTCTTGTGACGTCACAACCCGAATAGCCCTACGTG
GCGTGCGACTTTCCGGCACTTTGGATATCGTTGCCCTATATGTATTGGGTGTATACATGTCGTATTCCAA
CTACGACAGAAAACAGTCAGTTACGGGTATTCGAACTTCCGGCACCTGCAGCGAGGAGTTTTGTGTCCGT
CGCACATCCTCCGTGCTTTCGGCACCTACGTAGGCGGCAAACTTCCTGCCTTCCGCCCCCGCCTTGCGGC
ATTCCGGCTCCGGGCCAGAATTGCCCGGGTGTTCACAATTTTGCCTCCTCACGAAAAAACGTTCTACTTT
GTATTTTGGTCGGGTTTCGGATCCTTCCAGCAACCATTCTCATTCAAAGTCACCACTTGTGCGAACGAAG
TCAAGTCGACGGTATCGATAAGCTTGATATCACAAGTTTGTACAAAAAAGCTGAACGAGAAACGTAAAAT
GATATAAATATCAATATATTAAATTAGATTTTGCATAAAAAACAGACTACATAATACTGTAAAACACAAC
ATATCCAGTCACTATGGCGGCCGCATTAGGCACCCCAGGCTTTACACTTTATGCTTCCGGCTCGTATAAT
GTGTGGATTTTGAGTTAGGATCCGTCGAGATTTTCAGGAGCTAAGGAAGCTAAAATGGAGAAAAAAATCA
CTGGATATACCACCGTTGATATATCCCAATGGCATCGTAAAGAACATTTTGAGGCATTTCAGTCAGTTGC
TCAATGTACCTATAACCAGACCGTTCAGCTGGATATTACGGCCTTTTTAAAGACCGTAAAGAAAAATAAG
CACAAGTTTTATCCGGCCTTTATTCACATTCTTGCCCGCCTGATGAATGCTCATCCGGAATTCCGTATGG
CAATGAAAGACGGTGAGCTGGTGATATGGGATAGTGTTCACCCTTGTTACACCGTTTTCCATGAGCAAAC
TGAAACGTTTTCATCGCTCTGGAGTGAATACCACGACGATTTCCGGCAGTTTCTACACATATATTCGCAA
GATGTGGCGTGTTACGGTGAAAACCTGGCCTATTTCCCTAAAGGGTTTATTGAGAATATGTTTTTCGTCT
CAGCCAATCCCTGGGTGAGTTTCACCAGTTTTGATTTAAACGTGGCCAATATGGACAACTTCTTCGCCCC
CGTTTTCACCATGGGCAAATATTATACGCAAGGCGACAAGGTGCTGATGCCGCTGGCGATTCAGGTTCAT
CATGCCGTTTGTGATGGCTTCCATGTCGGCAGAATGCTTAATGAATTACAACAGTACTGCGATGAGTGGC
AGGGCGGGGCGTAAACGCGTGGATCCGGCTTACTAAAAGCCAGATAACAGTATGCGTATTTGCGCGCTGA
TTTTTGCGGTATAAGAATATATACTGATATGTATACCCGAAGTATGTCAAAAAGAGGTATGCTATGAAGC
AGCGTATTACAGTGACAGTTGACAGCGACAGCTATCAGTTGCTCAAGGCATATATGATGTCAATATCTCC
GGTCTGGTAAGCACAACCATGCAGAATGAAGCCCGTCGTCTGCGTGCCGAACGCTGGAAAGCGGAAAATC
AGGAAGGGATGGCTGAGGTCGCCCGGTTTATTGAAATGAACGGCTCTTTTGCTGACGAGAACAGGGGCTG
GTGAAATGCAGTTTAAGGTTTACACCTATAAAAGAGAGAGCCGTTATCGTCTGTTTGTGGATGTACAGAG
TGATATTATTGACACGCCCGGGCGACGGATGGTGATCCCCCTGGCCAGTGCACGTCTGCTGTCAGATAAA
GTCTCCCGTGAACTTTACCCGGTGGTGCATATCGGGGATGAAAGCTGGCGCATGATGACCACCGATATGG
CCAGTGTGCCGGTCTCCGTTATCGGGGAAGAAGTGGCTGATCTCAGCCACCGCGAAAATGACATCAAAAA
CGCCATTAACCTGATGTTCTGGGGAATATAAATGTCAGGCTCCCTTATACACAGCCAGTCTGCAGGTCGA
CCATAGTGACTGGATATGTTGTGTTTTACAGTATTATGTAGTCTGTTTTTTATGCAAAATCTAATTTAAT
ATATTGATATTTATATCATTTTACGTTTCTCGTTCAGCTTTCTTGTACAAAGTGGTGAATTCTGAGAAGT
TCTTGACTGATTGTCATATCAATTTTGCACTTTACAATACATTTTCAATAGCAATTTACTTTAAGACTAC
CGCAGTTTTTTTCTTACATTAGATGAACATAAAACGACGATGAGGATCACTGTTAGGGAAACGATGAACT
ACGCTGAGGACTTCCTATTATTCGTCCTTTGATGGCGTGGTTGTTCTTTGGTTTGCGGCCGAGCGCAACG
ACCAAGGCCTGTACCAAAAACGAAGTTGATAATCAGATATTTGAGTTGTAACAAGAAACTAAAGCATTAT
TTTAGCAGTAGCACGAATCAGGATCTAAAATGAACGCAATTGCATGGTTGATGTCTAAGCTGCGTTAGAA
CTTAGAAATTGAAGAGAACACGCCCTTCGAAGACGCCCGCCTTCGTCAGGAAGTCTTTCACAGCTTCAGT
CATGCCTTTCATACCACAAAGCAAAGCTCCTGAATTCCGAGGAATATCGACTCCGTCTTCCTCTAAAGCA
GTCTGACCATGATTACGCCAAGCTCGAAATTAACCCTCACTAAAGGGAACAAAAGCTGGTACCTAACAGG
ATTAGTGCAATTCGAGTTGAATCACTGGGAAAAACATTGTCTTCTTTTTTATATTATCATTTGCATTAGT
GCTGCAGTCGTAGATACTTGTTGGTTGAAAGACATCAGCTGGGAGGGACTGGACTAGCGTTTGGTAAGGA
GACATACCTGTTAACGTTGGTTGCAAAATTCCATTTCGCGATTTATGTTATCTGTAAATCCTGATTTGTC
TGGAATTCTTGATACTTCCGTTTTTTTAGAGGCCAATGATTAGCATCGGCGATTCTCAAAATAGCATTTT
CGACATGCGGTGCTGATTTCATAAACATAGACAACGCTTTTACATGTAAAAGTAACTTGCGGACTTGGAA
CAGTGCTCTGTTTTTGGTGTGAACGTAACTCAGCAATATTTCTGTGCTAGCAAGGTTTTTTATGATCGAC
CGAAGATCTCAAAACTCCGGGTCTTTCAACTGTCTGACTAGACCATGTTCGTAACGTCGGACAGCAGCTT
TCGTTGTACTGGTAGAATTTCTACGTGCGAAGCACGTGTAGGCAGGTTGAACGACGATCCCTGCCGATGG
ATGGATTGGCACGCGGCGGAACGCTTTCGTGATCTACACCACCTGGATCTTCACATATCTTCGAAATCGA
AAAATTAACCAAGTCGACGGTATCGATAATATTCTAGCTGAGGGTACCCATGGCCAAGTTGACCAGTGCC
GTTCCGGTGCTCACCGCGCGCGACGTCGCCGGAGCGGTCGAGTTCTGGACCGACCGGCTCGGGTTCTCCC
GGGACTTCGTGGAGGACGACTTCGCCGGTGTGGTCCGGGACGACGTGACCCTGTTCATCAGCGCGGTCCA
GGACCAGGTGGTGCCGGACAACACCCTGGCCTGGGTGTGGGTGCGCGGCCTGGACGAGCTGTACGCCGAG
TGGTCGGAGGTCGTGTCCACGAACTTCCGGGACGCCTCCGGGCCGGCCATGACCGAGATCGGCGAGCAGC
CGTGGGGGCGGGAGTTCGCCCTGCGCGACCCGGCCGGCAACTGCGTGCACTTCGTGGCCGAGGAGCAGGA
CTGACCGACGCCGACCAACACCGCCGGTCCGACGCGGCCCGACGGGTCCGAGGCCTCGGAGATCTGGGCC
CATGCGGCCGCAACAACTACCTCGACTTTGGCTGGGACACTTTCAGTGAGGACAAGAAGCTTCAGAAGCG
TGCTATCGAACTCAACCAGGGACGTGCGGCACAAATGGGCATCCTTGCTCTCATGGTGCACGAACAGTTG
GGAGTCTCTATCCTTCCTTAAAAATTTAATTTTCATTAGTTGCAGTCACTCCGCTTTGGTTTCACAGTCA
GGAATAACACTAGCTCGTCTTCAGCGAGCATCACGTGCTATAAAAATAATTATAATTTAAATTTTTTAAT
ATAAATATATAAATTAAAAATAGAAAGTAAAAAAAGAAATTAAAGAAAAAATAGTTTTTGTTTTCCGAAG
ATGTAAAAGACTCTAGGGGGATCGCCAACAAATACTACCTTTTACCTTGCTCTTCCTGCTCTCAGGTATT
AATGCCGAATTGTTTCATCTTGTCTGTGTAGAAGACCACACACGAAAATCCTGTGATTTTACATTTTACT
TATCGTTAATCGAATGTATATCTATTTAATCTGCTTTTCTTGTCTAATAAATATATATGTAAAGTACGCT
TTTTGTTGAAATTTTTTAAACCTTTGTTTATTTTTTTTTCTTCATTCCGTAACTCTTCTACCTTCTTTAT
TTACTTTCTAAAATCCAAATACAAAACATAAAAATAAATAAACACAGAGTAAATTCCCAAATTATTCCAT
CATTAAAAGATACGAGGCGCGTGTAAGTTACAGGCAAGCGATCCTAGTACACTCTATATTTTTTTATGCC
TCGGTAATGATTTTCATTTTTTTTTTCCACCTAGCGGATGACTCTTTTTTTTTCTTAGCGATTGGCATTA
TCACATAATGAATTATACATTATATAAAGTAATGTGATTTCTTCGAAGAATATACTAAAAAATGAGCAGG
CAAGATAAACGAAGGCAAAGATGACAGAGCAGAAAGCCCTAGTAAAGCGTATTACAAATGAAACCAAGAT
TCAGATTGCGATCTCTTTAAAGGGTGGTCCCCTAGCGATAGAGCACTCGATCTTCCCAGAAAAAGAGGCA
GAAGCAGTAGCAGAACAGGCCACACAATCGCAAGTGATTAACGTCCACACAGGTATAGGGTTTCTGGACC
ATATGATACATGCTCTGGCCAAGCATTCCGGCTGGTCGCTAATCGTTGAGTGCATTGGTGACTTACACAT
AGACGACCATCACACCACTGAAGACTGCGGGATTGCTCTCGGTCAAGCTTTTAAAGAGGCCCTAGGGGCC
GTGCGTGGAGTAAAAAGGTTTGGATCAGGATTTGCGCCTTTGGATGAGGCACTTTCCAGAGCGGTGGTAG
ATCTTTCGAACAGGCCGTACGCAGTTGTCGAACTTGGTTTGCAAAGGGAGAAAGTAGGAGATCTCTCTTG
CGAGATGATCCCGCATTTTCTTGAAAGCTTTGCAGAGGCTAGCAGAATTACCCTCCACGTTGATTGTCTG
CGAGGCAAGAATGATCATCACCGTAGTGAGAGTGCGTTCAAGGCTCTTGCGGTTGCCATAAGAGAAGCCA
CCTCGCCCAATGGTACCAACGATGTTCCCTCCACCAAAGGTGTTCTTATGTAGTTTTACACAGGAGTCTG
GACTTGACCTCTAGAGTCGACCTGCGCATCTCTTCCGCTTCCTCGCTCACTGACTCGCTGCGCTCGGTCG
TTCGGCTGCGGCGAGCGGTATCAGCTCACTCAAAGGCGGTAATACGGTTATCCACAGAATCAGGGGATAA
CGCAGGAAAGAACATGTGAGCAAAAGGCCAGCAAAAGGCCAGGAACCGTAAAAAGGCCGCGTTGCTGGCG
TTTTTCCATAGGCTCCGCCCCCCTGACGAGCATCACAAAAATCGACGCTCAAGTCAGAGGTGGCGAAACC
CGACAGGACTATAAAGATACCAGGCGTTTCCCCCTGGAAGCTCCCTCGTGCGCTCTCCTGTTCCGACCCT
GCCGCTTACCGGATACCTGTCCGCCTTTCTCCCTTCGGGAAGCGTGGCGCTTTCTCATAGCTCACGCTGT
AGGTATCTCAGTTCGGTGTAGGTCGTTCGCTCCAAGCTGGGCTGTGTGCACGAACCCCCCGTTCAGCCCG
ACCGCTGCGCCTTATCCGGTAACTATCGTCTTGAGTCCAACCCGGTAAGACACGACTTATCGCCACTGGC
AGCAGCCACTGGTAACAGGATTAGCAGAGCGAGGTATGTAGGCGGTGCTACAGAGTTCTTGAAGTGGTGG
CCTAACTACGGCTACACTAGAAGGACAGTATTTGGTATCTGCGCTCTGCTGAAGCCAGTTACCTTCGGAA
AAAGAGTTGGTAGCTCTTGATCCGGCAAACAAACCACCGCTGGTAGCGGTGGTTTTTTTGTTTGCAAGCA
GCAGATTACGCGCAGAAAAAAAGGATCTCAAGAAGATCCTTTGATCTTTTCTACGGGGTCTGACGCTCAG
TGGAACGAAAACTCACGTTAAGGGATTTTGGTCATGAGATTATCAAAAAGGATCTTCACCTAGATCCTTT
TAAATTAAAAATGAAGTTTTAAATCAATCTAAAGTATATATGAGTAAACTTGGTCTGACAGTTACCAATG
CTTAATCAGTGAGGCACCTATCTCAGCGATCTGTCTATTTCGTTCATCCATAGTTGCCTGACTCCCCGTC
GTGTAGATAACTACGATACGGGAGGGCTTACCATCTGGCCCCAGTGCTGCAATGATACCGCGAGACCCAC
GCTCACCGGCTCCAGATTTATCAGCAATAAACCAGCCAGCCGGAAGGGCCGAGCGCAGAAGTGGTCCTGC
AACTTTATCCGCCTCCATCCAGTCTATTAATTGTTGCCGGGAAGCTAGAGTAAGTAGTTCGCCAGTTAAT
AGTTTGCGCAACGTTGTTGCCATTGCTGCAGGCATCGTGGTGTCACGCTCGTCGTTTGGTATGGCTTCAT
TCAGCTCCGGTTCCCAACGATCAAGGCGAGTTACATGATCCCCCATGTTGTGCAAAAAAGCGGTTAGCTC
CTTCGGTCCTCCGATCGTTGTCAGAAGTAAGTTGGCCGCAGTGTTATCACTCATGGTTATGGCAGCACTG
CATAATTCTCTTACTGTCATGCCATCCGTAAGATGCTTTTCTGTGACTGGTGAGTACTCAACCAAGTCAT
TCTGAGAATAGTGTATGCGGCGACCGAGTTGCTCTTGCCCGGCGTCAACACGGGATAATACCGCGCCACA
TAGCAGAACTTTAAAAGTGCTCATCATTGGAAAACGTTCTTCGGGGCGAAAACTCTCAAGGATCTTACCG
CTGTTGAGATCCAGTTCGATGTAACCCACTCGTGCACCCAACTGATCTTCAGCATCTTTTACTTTCACCA
GCGTTTCTGGGTGAGCAAAAACAGGAAGGCAAAATGCCGCAAAAAAGGGAATAAGGGCGACACGGAAATG
TTGAATACTCATACTCTTCCTTTTTCAATATTATTGAAGCATTTATCAGGGTTATTGTCTCATGAGCGGA
TACATATTTGAATGTATTTAGAAAAATAAACAAATAGGGGTTCCGCGCACATTTCCCCGAAAAGTGCCAC
CTGACGTCTAAGAAACCATTATTATCATGACATTAACCTATAAAAATAGGCGTATCACGAGGCCCTTTCG
TCTTCAAGAATTCTCATGTTTGACAGCTTATCATCGATAAGCTTTAATGCGGTAGTTTATCACAGTTAAA
TTGCTAACGCAGTCAGGCACCGTGTATGAAATCTAACAATGCGCTCATCGTCATCCTCGGCACCGTCACC
CTGGATGCTGTAGGCATAGGCTTGGTTATGCCGGTACTGCCGGGCCTCTTGCGGGATATCGTCCATTCCG
ACAGCATCGCCAGTCACTATGGCGTGCTGCTAGCGCTATATGCGTTGATGCAATTTCTATGCGCACCCGT
TCTCGGAGCACTGTCCGACCGCTTTGGCCGCCGCCCAGTCCTGCTCGCTTCGCTACTTGGAGCCACTATC
GACTACGCGATCATGGCGACCACACCCGTCCTGTGGATCCTCTACGCCGGACGCATCGTGGCCGGCATCA
CCGGCGCCACAGGTGCGGTTGCTGGCGCCTATATCGCCGACATCACCGATGGGGAAGATCGGGCTCGCCA
CTTCGGGCTCATGAGCGCTTGTTTCGGCGTGGGTATGGTGGCAGGCCCCGTGGCCGGGGGACT
Features (pLannotate 1.2.2; 26 found; start..end, strand, type, name):
    975..1355    -  CDS            YPB1_ECOLX: Protein predicted: Swiss-Prot protein existence level 4. From Escherichia coli.
   1372..1563    +  CDS            rop: Rop protein, which maintains plasmids at low copy number; rop
   1664..1756    -  CDS            traI (fragment): TRAI6_ECOLX - Experimental evidence at protein level: Swiss-Prot protein existence level 1. The initiation process of transfer DNA synthesis requires the interaction of at least three plasmid-specific components (TraH, I, and J) at the transfer origin resulting in the assembly of a specialised nucleoprotein complex - the relaxosome. Site- and strand-specific cleavage at the transfer origin is dependent on TraI and TraJ. From Escherichia coli.
   1794..2165    -  CDS            traJ: oriT-recognizing protein; traJ
   2198..2307    -  oriT           oriT: incP origin of transfer
   2447..2602    -  CDS            lacZα (fragment): LacZα fragment of β-galactosidase; lacZ fragment
   3295..3321    -  misc_feature   MCS (fragment): pBluescript multiple cloning site
   3322..3446    +  protein_bind   attR1: mutant version of attR; recombination site for the Gateway® LR reaction LR Clonase™
   3471..3501    +  promoter       lac UV5 promoter: E. coli lac promoter with an "up" mutation
   3525..3554    +  promoter       cat promoter (fragment): promoter of the E. coli cat gene encoding chloramphenicol acetyltransferase
   3555..4214    +  CDS            CmR: chloramphenicol acetyltransferase; cat; confers resistance to chloramphenicol
   4393..4551    +  CDS            ccdA (fragment): CCDA_ECO57 - Also known as H, letA. Experimental evidence at protein level: Swiss-Prot protein existence level 1. Antitoxin component of a type II toxin-antitoxin (TA) system which inhibits the post-segregational killing (PSK) of plasmid-free cells, also referred to as a plasmid addiction system. Binds to and blocks the activity of CcdB; will also remove bound CcdB protein from the CcdB-GyrA complex by forming a CcdA-CcdB complex, a process termed rejuvenation. Functions as a transcriptional corepressor for the ccdAB operon, repression also requires CcdB (By similarity). From Escherichia coli
   4556..4858    +  CDS            ccdB: CCDB_ECOLI - Also known as G, letB, letD. Experimental evidence at protein level: Swiss-Prot protein existence level 1. Toxic component of a type II toxin-antitoxin (TA) system, functioning in plasmid maintainence. Responsible for the post- segregational killing (PSK) of plasmid-free cells, also referred to as a plasmid addiction system. Half-life of over 2 hours. Cell killing by CcdB is accompanied by filamentation, defects in chromosome and plasmid segregation, defects in cell division, formation of anucleate cells, decreased DNA synthesis and plasmid loss. Interferes with the activity of DN
   4902..5026    -  protein_bind   attR2: mutant version of attR; recombination site for the Gateway® LR reaction LR Clonase™
   5558..5576    +  promoter       T3 promoter: promoter for bacteriophage T3 RNA polymerase
   6280..6654    +  CDS            BleoR: antibiotic-binding protein; Sh ble from Streptoalloteichus hindustanus; confers resistance to bleomycin, phleomycin, and Zeocin™
   6729..6878    +  CDS            FCPA (fragment): FCPA_PHATR - Also known as FCP1. Experimental evidence at transcript level: Swiss-Prot protein existence level 2. The light-harvesting complex (LHC) functions as a light receptor, it captures and delivers excitation energy to photosystems with which it is closely associated. Energy is transferred from the carotenoid and chlorophyll C (or B) to chlorophyll A and the photosynthetic reaction centers where it is used to synthesize ATP and reducing power. From Phaeodactylum tricornutum (Diatom).
   6960..7463    +  misc_feature   CEN/ARS: S. cerevisiae CEN6 centromere fused to an autonomously replicating sequence
   7464..7650    +  promoter       HIS3 promoter: S. cerevisiae HIS3
   7651..8313    +  CDS            HIS3: imidazoleglycerol-phosphate dehydratase, required for histidine biosynthesis; S. cerevisiae HIS3; yeast auxotrophic marker
   8338..8355    +  misc_feature   MCS (fragment): pUC18/19 multiple cloning site
   8543..9131    -  rep_origin     ori: high-copy-number ColE1/pMB1/pBR322/pUC origin of replication
   9302..10162   -  CDS            AmpR: β-lactamase; bla; confers resistance to ampicillin, carbenicillin, and related antibiotics
  10163..10267   -  promoter       AmpR promoter: bla
  10380..10408   +  promoter       tet promoter: E. coli promoter for tetracycline efflux protein gene
  10456..733     +  CDS            TcR (across the origin): tetracycline efflux protein; tet; confers resistance to tetracycline
