[The description below was written by a language model from this plasmid's Addgene catalogue record and pLannotate feature annotations shown in this document.]
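Description:
pNR-DEST is an empty Gateway destination vector for protein expression in the diatom Phaeodactylum tricornutum, built by Gibson assembly on the pPtPBR1 episome backbone (about 10.9 kb). In E. coli it replicates from a pBR322-type ColE1/pMB1 origin accompanied by the rop gene, consistent with its listing as a low-copy plasmid. It carries ampicillin and tetracycline resistance genes, plus chloramphenicol resistance from the Gateway cassette. An incP oriT with traJ and a traI fragment is annotated, the kind of element that allows a plasmid to be mobilised by bacterial conjugation. A yeast CEN6/ARS element with a HIS3 marker is also present. In pPtPBR1-type vectors this yeast-derived region is associated with stable episomal maintenance in the diatom, which the record names as the backbone's key property. Selection in the diatom relies on the Sh ble gene (Zeocin resistance), followed by a fragment matching the P. tricornutum FCPA gene, presumably part of its regulatory flank.

According to the catalogue entry, the payload is a nitrate reductase (NR) promoter, an attR1-CmR-ccdB-attR2 cassette and an NR terminator. The automated feature table annotates the attR sites, the chloramphenicol acetyltransferase gene and ccdB (with a ccdA fragment), but it does not label the NR promoter or terminator. An LR recombination with an entry clone replaces the CmR/ccdB segment with the gene of interest, placing it under NR control. Loss of the toxic ccdB gene provides counter-selection against unrecombined vector in standard E. coli strains. The associated publication concerns episomal tools for RNAi in P. tricornutum, so the vector is suited to expressing proteins or silencing constructs from a non-integrating replicon.
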