Addgene plasmid #90101: pNR-DEST
Purpose: (Empty Backbone) Gateway destination vector featuring nitrate reductase (NR) promoter in front of AttR1/2 sites on episomal vector maintained in the diatom Phaeodactylum tricornutum.
Depositing lab: Philip Weyman. Depositing organization: J. Craig Venter Institute (JCVI). Publication: Episomal tools for RNAi in the diatom Phaeodactylum tricornutum. Bielinski VA, Bolt TM, Dupont CL, Weyman PD. PeerJ Preprints. 2017 5:e2907v1 10.7287/peerj.preprints.2907v1.
Backbone
  Vector backbone: pPtPBR1
  Backbone size (bp): 10902
  Modifications to backbone: pPtPBR1 (episomal maintenance in the diatom P. tricornutum) was modified to include nitrate reductase (NR) promoter, (AttR1-CatR-ccdB-AttR2), and NR terminator.
  Vector type: Gateway Destination vector for protein expression in diatoms
  Selectable markers: Zeocin
Growth in bacteria
  Bacterial resistance: Chloramphenicol, Ampicillin, Tetracycline
  Growth temperature: 37°C
  Growth strain: DH5alpha
  Copy number: Low Copy
Gene/Insert
  Cloning method: Gibson Cloning
Terms and licenses: Academic/Nonprofit Terms; Industry Terms: Not Available to Industry
How to cite: pNR-DEST was a gift from Philip Weyman (Addgene plasmid # 90101 ; http://n2t.net/addgene:90101 ; RRID:Addgene_90101)
